Addgene plasmid #127249: IgH P+ VA20
Purpose: IgH V-region
Depositing lab: Christine Milcarek. Depositing organization: University of Pittsburgh (University, School of Medicine, and Cancer Institute). Publication: Increased phosphorylation of the carboxyl-terminal domain of RNA polymerase II and loading of polyadenylation and cotranscriptional factors contribute to regulation of the ig heavy chain mRNA in plasma cells. Shell SA, Martincic K, Tran J, Milcarek C. J Immunol. 2007 Dec 1;179(11):7663-73. PubMed 18025212.
Backbone
  Vector backbone: pCR2.1
  Backbone manufacturer: Invitrogen
  Backbone size w/o insert (bp): 3900
  Vector type: Other
Growth in bacteria
  Bacterial resistance: Ampicillin, 100 μg/mL
  Growth temperature: 37°C
  Growth strain: DH5alpha
  Copy number: Unknown
Gene/Insert
  Gene/Insert name: Promoter+V-region of IgH of A20 B cell line (alt name: CM534)
  Species: M. musculus (mouse)
  Insert size (bp): 828
  Promoter: IgH
  Cloning method: TOPO Cloning
  Sequencing primers: 5′ T7
Terms and licenses: Academic/Nonprofit Terms; Industry Terms: Not Available to Industry
Depositor comments: The sequence is show in Figure 2 of the associated publication.
How to cite: IgH P+ VA20 was a gift from Christine Milcarek (Addgene plasmid # 127249 ; http://n2t.net/addgene:127249 ; RRID:Addgene_127249)
