[The description below was written by a language model from this plasmid's Addgene catalogue record and pLannotate feature annotations shown in this document.]
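Description:
IgH P+ VA20 is a small bacterial cloning plasmid that carries the promoter and rearranged variable region of the immunoglobulin heavy chain gene from the mouse A20 B cell line. The catalogue entry describes an 828 bp mouse insert placed by TOPO cloning into the pCR2.1 backbone, with the native IgH promoter as the only regulatory element of interest. It is a template or reference clone rather than an expression vector. No tag, reporter or mammalian selection marker is recorded.

The feature table, generated from a 3,785 nt full-sequence record, shows an Ighv1-72-like heavy chain V-gene fragment on the forward strand. This fragment lies between partial multiple cloning site remnants that are bracketed by an SP6 promoter upstream and an opposing T7 promoter downstream. These phage promoters could serve for sequencing across the insert or for in vitro transcription of either strand. Propagation in E. coli relies on a high-copy ColE1/pUC-type origin and an ampicillin resistance gene (β-lactamase) driven by its own promoter.

The annotated backbone does not match the catalogue description well. The sequenced record is shorter than the stated 3.9 kb backbone plus insert. It also contains short fragments of lacI, rop, the pBR322 bom region and a tetracycline resistance gene, along with an SP6 promoter, and it shows no f1 origin or kanamycin marker. The actual vector may therefore differ from the listed pCR2.1.

The associated study concerns RNA polymerase II phosphorylation and the loading of polyadenylation factors on the Ig heavy chain gene in plasma cells. This suggests the clone defined the A20 IgH promoter and V-region sequence for such analyses, though the record states the purpose only as "IgH V-region".
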