Features (pLannotate 1.2.2; 12 found; start..end, strand, type, name):
     22..342     +  CDS            Ighv1-72 (fragment): HVM49_MOUSE - Experimental evidence at protein level: Swiss-Prot protein existence level 1. From Mus musculus (Mouse).
    426..455     +  misc_feature   MCS (fragment): pUC18/19 multiple cloning site
    463..481     -  promoter       T7 promoter: promoter for bacteriophage T7 RNA polymerase
    492..550     -  CDS            lacI (fragment): lac repressor; lacI; The lac repressor binds to the lac operator to inhibit transcription in E. coli. This inhibition can be relieved by adding lactose or isopropyl-β-D-thiogalactopyranoside (IPTG).
    733..1321    -  rep_origin     ori: high-copy-number ColE1/pMB1/pBR322/pUC origin of replication
   1492..2352    -  CDS            AmpR: β-lactamase; bla; confers resistance to ampicillin, carbenicillin, and related antibiotics
   2353..2457    -  promoter       AmpR promoter: bla
   2552..2587    +  CDS            rop (fragment): Rop protein, which maintains plasmids at low copy number; rop
   2689..2737    +  misc_feature   bom (fragment): basis of mobility region from pBR322
   2738..3013    -  CDS            TcR (fragment): tetracycline efflux protein; tet; confers resistance to tetracycline
   3241..3259    +  promoter       SP6 promoter: promoter for bacteriophage SP6 RNA polymerase
   3267..3284    +  misc_feature   MCS (fragment): pUC18/19 multiple cloning site
>Addgene plasmid #127249 | IgH P+ VA20 | addgene full sequence | sequence record 250024 | Addgene NGS Result
ATGGATGACACTGACACCAACCTTGCCTTTCTCTCCACAGTTGTCCACTCCCCGGTCCAATTGCAACAGT
CCGGGCCTGACCTTGTGAAACCTGGGATGTCCGTGAAATTGTCCTGTAAGACTTTGGGTTACAATTTCTC
CGACAAGTGGATTCACTGGATTAAACAGAAGCCTGGCCGAGGCCTTGAATGGGTTGGAAGGATTGATCCT
TCTAACGGTGATACTGACTATAATGTGGACTTCAAGACCCCGGCCACATTAACTGTTGACAGACCCTCCA
ACACAGCCTACTTAGAACTCAGTAACCTGACATCTGGGGACTCTGCGGTCTATTATTGTTCAATATCGGG
TGATTATTCCGCCTGCGACTATTGGAAGCCGAATTCTGCAGATATCCATCACACTGGCGGCCGCTCGAGC
ATGCATCTAGAGTCGACCTGCAGGCATGCAAGCTTGGGTCTCCCTATAGTGAGTCGTATTAATTTCGATA
AGCCAGCTGCATTAATGAATCGGCCAACGCGCGGGGAGAGGCGGTTTGCGTATTGGGCGCTCTTCCGCTT
CCTCGCTCACTGACTCGCTGCGCTCGGTCGTTCGGCTGCGGCGAGCGGTATCAGCTCACTCAAAGGCGGT
AATACGGTTATCCACAGAATCAGGGGATAACGCAGGAAAGAACATGTGAGCAAAAGGCCAGCAAAAGGCC
AGGAACCGTAAAAAGGCCGCGTTGCTGGCGTTTTTCCATAGGCTCCGCCCCCCTGACGAGCATCACAAAA
ATCGACGCTCAAGTCAGAGGTGGCGAAACCCGACAGGACTATAAAGATACCAGGCGTTTCCCCCTGGAAG
CTCCCTCGTGCGCTCTCCTGTTCCGACCCTGCCGCTTACCGGATACCTGTCCGCCTTTCTCCCTTCGGGA
AGCGTGGCGCTTTCTCATAGCTCACGCTGTAGGTATCTCAGTTCGGTGTAGGTCGTTCGCTCCAAGCTGG
GCTGTGTGCACGAACCCCCCGTTCAGCCCGACCGCTGCGCCTTATCCGGTAACTATCGTCTTGAGTCCAA
CCCGGTAAGACACGACTTATCGCCACTGGCAGCAGCCACTGGTAACAGGATTAGCAGAGCGAGGTATGTA
GGCGGTGCTACAGAGTTCTTGAAGTGGTGGCCTAACTACGGCTACACTAGAAGAACAGTATTTGGTATCT
GCGCTCTGCTGAAGCCAGTTACCTTCGGAAAAAGAGTTGGTAGCTCTTGATCCGGCAAACAAACCACCGC
TGGTAGCGGTGGTTTTTTTGTTTGCAAGCAGCAGATTACGCGCAGAAAAAAAGGATCTCAAGAAGATCCT
TTGATCTTTTCTACGGGGTCTGACGCTCAGTGGAACGAAAACTCACGTTAAGGGATTTTGGTCATGAGAT
TATCAAAAAGGATCTTCACCTAGATCCTTTTAAATTAAAAATGAAGTTTTAAATCAATCTAAAGTATATA
TGAGTAAACTTGGTCTGACAGTTACCAATGCTTAATCAGTGAGGCACCTATCTCAGCGATCTGTCTATTT
CGTTCATCCATAGTTGCCTGACTCCCCGTCGTGTAGATAACTACGATACGGGAGGGCTTACCATCTGGCC
CCAGTGCTGCAATGATACCGCGAGACCCACGCTCACCGGCTCCAGATTTATCAGCAATAAACCAGCCAGC
CGGAAGGGCCGAGCGCAGAAGTGGTCCTGCAACTTTATCCGCCTCCATCCAGTCTATTAATTGTTGCCGG
GAAGCTAGAGTAAGTAGTTCGCCAGTTAATAGTTTGCGCAACGTTGTTGCCATTGCTACAGGCATCGTGG
TGTCACGCTCGTCGTTTGGTATGGCTTCATTCAGCTCCGGTTCCCAACGATCAAGGCGAGTTACATGATC
CCCCATGTTGTGCAAAAAAGCGGTTAGCTCCTTCGGTCCTCCGATCGTTGTCAGAAGTAAGTTGGCCGCA
GTGTTATCACTCATGGTTATGGCAGCACTGCATAATTCTCTTACTGTCATGCCATCCGTAAGATGCTTTT
CTGTGACTGGTGAGTACTCAACCAAGTCATTCTGAGAATAGTGTATGCGGCGACCGAGTTGCTCTTGCCC
GGCGTCAATACGGGATAATACCGCGCCACATAGCAGAACTTTAAAAGTGCTCATCATTGGAAAACGTTCT
TCGGGGCGAAAACTCTCAAGGATCTTACCGCTGTTGAGATCCAGTTCGATGTAACCCACTCGTGCACCCA
ACTGATCTTCAGCATCTTTTACTTTCACCAGCGTTTCTGGGTGAGCAAAAACAGGAAGGCAAAATGCCGC
AAAAAAGGGAATAAGGGCGACACGGAAATGTTGAATACTCATACTCTTCCTTTTTCAATATTATTGAAGC
ATTTATCAGGGTTATTGTCTCATGAGCGGATACATATTTGAATGTATTTAGAAAAATAAACAAATAGGGG
TTCCGCGCACATTTCCCCGAAAAGTGCCACCTGACGTCTAAGAAACCATTATTATCATGACATTAACCTA
TAAAAATAGGCGTATCACGAGGCCCTTTCGTCTCGCGCGTTTCGGTGATGACGGTGAAAACCTCTGACAC
ATGCAGCTCCCGGAGACGGTCACAGCTTGTCTGTAAGCGGATGCCGGGAGCAGACAAGCCCGTCAGGGCG
CGTCAGCGGGTGTTGGCGGGTGTCGGGGCTGGCTTAACTATGCGGCATCAGAGCAGATTGTACTGAGAGT
GCACCATTCGACGCTCTCCCTTATGCGACTCCTGCATTAGGAAGCAGCCCAGTAGTAGGTTGAGGCCGTT
GAGCACCGCCGCCGCAAGGAATGGTGCAAGGAGATGGCGCCCAACAGTCCCCCGGCCACGGGGCCTGCCA
CCATACCCACGCCGAAACAAGCGCTCATGAGCCCGAAGTGGCGAGCCCGATCTTCCCCATCGGTGATGTC
GGCGATATAGGCGCCAGCAACCGCACCTGTGGCGCCGGTGATGCCGGCCACGATGCGTCCGGCGTAGAGG
ATCTGGCTAGCGATGACCCTGCTGATTGGTTCGCTGACCATTTCCGGGTGCGGGACGGCGTTACCAGAAA
CTCAGAAGGTTCGTCCAACCAAACCGACTCTGACGGCAGTTTACGAGAGAGATGATAGGGTCTGCTTCAG
TAAGCCAGATGCTACACAATTAGGCTTGTACATATTGTCGTTAGAACGCGGCTACAATTAATACATAACC
TTATGTATCATACACATACGATTTAGGTGACACTATAGAATACACGGAATTCGAGCTCGGTACCGAGCTC
GGATCCACTAGTAACGGCCGCCAGTGTGCTGGAATTCGGCTTACTATAGGGCACGCGTGGTCGACGGCCC
GGGCTGGTCTGTGTCACAGTGGGGCCACTGTCTCAAGCTGCAAATCTTTTTAGTGCACAGGCTCTAATGT
TACATCCATAGCCTCAACACAAGGTTCAGGGATGAAGTATGGGATGAATTTCCACAGACAAGATGAGGAC
TTGGGCTTCAGAATCCTGATTCCTGACCCAGATGTCCCTTCTTCTCCAGCAGGAGTAGGTGCTTATCTAA
TATGTATCCTGCTCATGAATATGCAAATCCTGTGGGTCTACAGTGGTAAATATAGGGTTGTCTGCACGAA
ACAGAAACCCTGAGATCGCTGCTCTCTTTACAGTTGCTGAATACACAAGACCTCACCATGGCATCGAACT
TCATCATGGTCTTCTTGACAACAACAGCTCCAGGTGAGGGGCTCACACTAACAGCCTTGAGGTCTGGCCA
CACAC
